Addgene plasmid #97118: Tol2-lyzC-microRNA 190a-Dendra2
Purpose: overexpression of microRNA and Dendra2 in Zebrafish
Depositing lab: Qing Deng. Depositing organization: Purdue University. Publication: Phenotypical microRNA screen reveals a noncanonical role of CDK2 in regulating neutrophil migration. Hsu AY, Wang D, Liu S, Lu J, Syahirah R, Bennin DA, Huttenlocher A, Umulis DM, Wan J, Deng Q. Proc Natl Acad Sci U S A. 2019 Aug 26. pii: 1905221116. doi: 10.1073/pnas.1905221116. PubMed 31451657.
Backbone
  Vector backbone: Tol2
  Vector type: Zebrafish
Growth in bacteria
  Bacterial resistance: Ampicillin, 100 μg/mL
  Growth temperature: 37°C
  Growth strain: DH5alpha
  Copy number: High Copy
Gene/Insert
  Gene/Insert name: microRNA 190a Dendra2
  Species: D. rerio (zebrafish)
  Cloning method: Ligation Independent Cloning
Terms and licenses: Academic/Nonprofit Terms; Industry Terms: Not Available to Industry
How to cite: Tol2-lyzC-microRNA 190a-Dendra2 was a gift from Qing Deng (Addgene plasmid # 97118 ; http://n2t.net/addgene:97118 ; RRID:Addgene_97118)
