[The description below was written by a language model from this plasmid's Addgene catalogue record and pLannotate feature annotations shown in this document.]
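Description:
Tol2-lyzC-microRNA 190a-Dendra2 is a 7,896 bp zebrafish transgenesis plasmid built on a Tol2 transposon backbone and designed to overexpress microRNA 190a together with the fluorescent protein Dendra2. In bacteria it is maintained as a high-copy plasmid through a ColE1/pUC-type origin and selected with ampicillin via the β-lactamase gene and its native promoter. Remnants of a pBluescript-type cloning vector are also present, including f1/M13 origin fragments, a lac promoter/operator region, a T3 promoter and a piece of the multiple cloning site.

The name indicates that expression is driven by the lyzC (lysozyme C) promoter, which is commonly used for neutrophil-restricted expression in zebrafish. This promoter is not annotated in the feature table and presumably lies in the long unannotated stretch upstream of the payload. Neither are the Tol2 arms labelled, although the short medaka tyrosinase fragment near the start is consistent with Tol2-flanking sequence, since the element was originally found in that locus. The annotated cassette reads in one direction: a fragment of zebrafish β-actin (actba) sequence, then the mir-190 hairpin, then the complete Dendra2 coding sequence, followed by an SV40 large T fragment and the SV40 polyadenylation signal. This layout suggests that the microRNA is carried upstream of the reporter within the same transcript, possibly in actin-derived intronic sequence, so that green-to-red photoconvertible Dendra2 fluorescence marks the cells producing the microRNA. The record does not describe this architecture explicitly.

With Tol2 transposase supplied, the cassette can integrate into the zebrafish genome. The associated publication describes a phenotypic microRNA screen of neutrophil migration.
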