Features (pLannotate 1.2.2; 17 found; start..end, strand, type, name):
    302..529     +  CDS            tyr (fragment) (sequence partly withheld): TYRO_ORYLA - Also known as tyro. Experimental evidence at transcript level: Swiss-Prot protein existence level 2. This is a copper-containing oxidase that functions in the formation of pigments such as melanins and other polyphenolic compounds. From Oryzias latipes (Japanese rice fish) (Japanese killifish).
   3111..3233    +  CDS            actba (fragment): ACTB1_DANRE - Also known as bact, bactin1, bactzf. Experimental evidence at protein level: Swiss-Prot protein existence level 1. Actin is a highly conserved protein that polymerizes to produce filaments that form cross-linked networks in the cytoplasm of cells. Actin exists in both monomeric (G-actin) and polymeric (F-actin) forms, both forms playing key functions, such as cell motility and contraction. In addition to their role in the cytoplasmic cytoskeleton, G- and F-actin also localize in the nucleus, and regulate gene transcription and motility and repair of damaged DNA. From Danio rerio
   3769..3853    +  ncRNA          mir-190: Accession: RF00672 - microRNA mir-190
   4344..4362    -  misc_feature   MCS (fragment): pBluescript multiple cloning site
   4377..5066    +  CDS            Dendra2: Dendra2 is a photoconvertible green fluorescent protein published in 2006, derived from Dendronephthya sp.. It has high acid sensitivity.
   5074..5157    +  CDS            large T antigen (fragment): large T antigen from SV40 (simian virus 40)
   5180..5301    +  polyA_signal   SV40 poly(A) signal: SV40 polyadenylation signal
   5308..5393    -  rep_origin     M13 ori (fragment): M13 bacteriophage origin of replication; arrow indicates direction of (+) strand synthesis
   5679..5697    -  promoter       T3 promoter: promoter for bacteriophage T3 RNA polymerase
   5742..5758    -  protein_bind   lac operator: The lac repressor binds to the lac operator to inhibit transcription in E. coli. This inhibition can be relieved by adding lactose or isopropyl-β-D-thiogalactopyranoside (IPTG). lac repressor encoded by lacI
   5766..5796    -  promoter       lac promoter: promoter for the E. coli lac operon
   5811..5832    -  protein_bind   CAP binding site: CAP binding activates transcription in the presence of cAMP. E. coli catabolite activator protein
   5845..5937    -  CDS            lacI (fragment): lac repressor; lacI; The lac repressor binds to the lac operator to inhibit transcription in E. coli. This inhibition can be relieved by adding lactose or isopropyl-β-D-thiogalactopyranoside (IPTG).
   6120..6708    -  rep_origin     ori: high-copy-number ColE1/pMB1/pBR322/pUC origin of replication
   6879..7739    -  CDS            AmpR: β-lactamase; bla; confers resistance to ampicillin, carbenicillin, and related antibiotics
   7740..7844    -  promoter       AmpR promoter: bla
   7870..304     -  rep_origin     f1 ori (fragment) (across the origin) (sequence partly withheld): f1 bacteriophage origin of replication; arrow indicates direction of (+) strand synthesis
>Addgene plasmid #97118 | Tol2-lyzC-microRNA 190a-Dendra2 | addgene full sequence | sequence record 182645 | Addgene NGS Result
AATTCGCGTTAAATTTTTGTTAAATCAGCTCATTTTTTAACCAATAGGCCGAAATCGGCAAAATCCCTTA
TAAATCAAAAGAATAGACCGAGATAGGGT
[37 nt withheld, positions 100-136]
AAAGAACGTGGACTCCAACGTCAAAGG
[49 nt withheld, positions 164-212]
T
[91 nt withheld, positions 214-304]
CACAATGACGGCTACTACATGGTGCCATTCCTTCCTCTTTATAGGAATGGAGACTACCTCCTGTCCAACA
ATGCTCTTGGATACGAGTACGCCTACCTGTTGGACCCAGGTCATTGCACAACACCAGAAATGCCCTCTGA
TCTGCAAAAGACGTGAATATCTGTTCAGACACCCATATCCACTCTGTTCCACACAGGTCAGAGGTTTGTC
CAGGAGTTCTTGACAGAGGTGTAAAAAGTACTCAAAAATTTTACTCAAGTGAAAGTACAAGTACTTAGGG
AAAATTTTACTCAATTAAAAGTAAAAGTATCTGGCTAGAATCTTACTTGAGTAAAAGTAAAAAAGTACTC
CATTAAAATTGTACTTGAGTATTAAGGAAGTAAAAGGCTAGCAAGATCTGCTCGAGATACATTTGATTAG
AAGAGTTTGACTTGGGTTGATTATAGCAAATAGTGGAACACAAACAGATTTTGAAATATTCTTGCAAATT
TATTTATTAAATCCATTCAAATATTGTCATTTTTTGTACTGTGTAATTTATATTGATTTGCTCATACAAT
ATTTACATTTCGCTTAAACAATACACTATTATTTATATTTAAAAATAGCTATATATAAATCAAATGTATA
GCTCTTTTTTACACAATTAATCAAAGCTAAAATATTTGTCACACAAATACAGTAAGCCACTTCACAATGA
TATCTTCAAAATCTGTGCTTGACTGAATCATTTCATTTATTGTTTTGTAATTCACATTATACCTTACGTT
CTCCAGGCACAGTTTGAATTGTTGATAAATGAAGATAATACATCTGATTTAATTAGTCTCCTTTGTTTAT
AATAACTTTAATCTAATTTGATAGTAATAATTCCAGCAATACATCCATTACAATAAAAATCGCTTTTTTA
TTTTGCACATTAGTTTGCCGGTATTTGTTTAAAGTTTCACCATACTTTTAAATCATGTGCTATTTGAAAA
GGGCTGTTATGACTGGAATTAAATGTTTTTTTTTATATCAGTGTTTTAGATTGAAGTACAATATTTATAG
GTAAAATTCACCAGCATATGCTTAAAGATAGCCATGCTCCAGGTCCTTGTGTCCTTCTAAGGTCTGTTTG
TGGTTTAAGCTGTTTGTTGACACACGCTTGTCATCTCCATTTTTCTGTGAAGTTATTGTCAGTTTATTGC
ACACTGGGTTGCATTAAGCTGCAGTTTTTTCACAACAGTTTTCCACATTGTAACAGTCAGTCTCCAAATT
ATTCCATCAGTCCTCAAATTTAGTCATTTGAGGCCATGAAAACACTTAAAACTACATGAAGGTAGTTTGG
CATTAGGTTTTAGACTTGTTCTTGTTTGGCATATTGCAACCTGTGTAAAAATGATTTGATTTTTATTTTT
TTTTTTTTTTTTTCAGAAAGAAACGGTCCAAAAAGAGTTATGTGAACATTTATCCATGTGTTTAATGTTT
TTTAAATTAAAAAAAAACATTTTTATTAAACCACTTGTGACTAAACCTTTTTTAGTTATTCTATTTTGTG
ACGAGTCTGAATGGCCAAAGTACTCTTGAATCCAAAATCTTTATAGTAAAATGTTTAATCTTACTTGCAG
TGTTGGGTATAATTTGTAACAAAGTTGAATTCCATATCTGCTGAGTGAAAAAGTAAAGTAAGAGATTGCT
GTAAATATTTAGGTTATTTATTTATTAATACAATATAGAAAGTAACAAAACACAATGTAAAAAATCAATA
AAGAAAGTAAATATTAAAAGTAATGATAAACTAATGATGTAAACAATATTAGCAACAAAGTTTGTACAAT
TCAGGGAGGGTAAAGAATTTCACCTAATAGTCAAACTCTGTATTAAATAATATAAAATCTTTGTTCTTAG
TCTGAAGAGGAGACTGTGAGAGAAAGCTTACTGGTTGTTAAATTAGAAAATTTGTAACTTGCAGATTAAA
ATGATTTAAATAATTTTATAAAGGCCATGTTTGAAACAAATGTAAAAACATAATAAATGTTAAGAATTTC
AGATATTGAGATTTTACAATTTAAAAAAAGCAATAAAGTAATAGCAGAGACCTACACTCTTAAAGTAAAT
TACCCAACTCTGCTTACTAGTAACTTTTGGAATAGTTACTAGTATCCATTGAACAAATACTAGAATCTAA
TTAAATTGTGTGAGTGTCCAATGAAAAGATTCTTGTATTTAAAACAGTACCAGTATCTATATATGTACAA
AATTTAGTGCTAGCAAAATGCAAATAAATACTACTGCATATAATGGATTGCATTGTAAATCGACTCGCCA
TAATACATTTATTTCCTATTTTTACTTTTAACAAAAAATAAGTTCACTGAGTATTTCATGTCATTAAATC
GCATTAAACCTCTTGCATGCTTTATGTACACTAGTGCAGTTCGCTAAATGACCACCGGTGTCACTAATAA
CACGATCGTTTCTGAATTCTGCATTAAACGCCATTTATACGTTGCTCTTATTAGTAAACAATTTCTCCAT
CATGAGCTCGACCAGTATTGCATATTTCATCCTCTTAAATCCAGAGTTGTTTCTTTTAATCACTTTCTCT
TCATGATAAAAGCAGTTTTTGGTTTTCAGAAGTTTACAACAAACCCAGTCAGTTATTGCCTCAGCAAACA
CTGGAGCAACTGCACACTTGTGAAAAGCTTCTTGCGAAACACAAACCTTTCTCTGGACTTATAAATAAAG
GCATTCAGCAGCTCCACCATACACCTCCACTGGTCTTGATAAAGCAGATATCAGCAGTGATACAGGTACC
GCCACCATGGATGAGGAAATCGCTGCCCTGGTCGTTGACAACGGCTCCGGTATGTGCAAAGCCGGTTTTG
CTGGAGATGATGCCCCTCGTGCTGTTTTCCCCTCCATTGTTGGACGACCCAGACATCAGGTACATTTAAT
AAACCATCCTAATAACATGTTAATCATATTGAACCACATTAAACTCTCATTTGTGCATTTTACATCTTTT
AAAACCGATTTATATTCGTTTTTAGATAATGAAGTTTATTAAAGTGTTAATTCACAGCTTTATTGCTTGT
TTTGAGAATCTGCTTGCATAAGTGATTTTTAAACTTGATCTGATTTTCGTTTGTTTCGAAGTTCTTCAGC
TTTGAAAGTCAGATCTTCAATTCACAGCCATGCCATAGTTTTAGGATACAGTATAAGTAGACGAATTGGG
ATGCATCGTAGATTTTATGCTGTGTTTGTTATGGTTTTTCAGTGGTAGAGATTTTCAGAGTATTATTAGG
GTTATAGTCAGTGTCAGGTTTATTTATCGTCAGCGTGATGGGCAAAAAACAGCTGGCAGTACGGGCTGCC
TCTCCTCCTCTACCCATCATGTTTTTTCCTTCGTTATCCCAGCATGCCCTGCTCTCCTCTCCCCTCCCCC
GTGTTCTGGAGGTGAGGTAGACCTGGAAGCCTTTCTGCAGGCCTCTGTTTGATATGTTTGATATATTAGG
TTGTTATTCTGTCCAACTATATATCAAACATATTCCTACAGTGTCCTGCTCTGTCTCCAGACTCGTGTGT
GTTTTGTTCATGAACGTGTGTGTGTGTGTGTGTGTGTGTGTGTGTGGCCTCAGACAGATCAGTTTTGTGA
AGGTGGCGTGCAAGGCTTTGTCTTAGGCCCACTGTGCTTGAGCCAACTGCTGTTACTCTCGCCCAGAAAT
CTGCGCCAACATGGACACACCCAGTGGAGCAAGCCATCTGATTTTCATGGTCAGATTGTAAAGAAGCAAT
TACTCTTGGACAGTTTAAGCAGAAAAGCCACCAAGTCAAGTCACTGGTCATATGATGAACTCGAAGATCT
AATAAAAGTTAATTTAAGCGTTCATTACAATAAATTCAAGTGAATCTGTTTTAAGCTAGCCTTTAACGTT
TTTAAATTCCTTCAAACAAATTAGTTCCTCTTTGCAGTTCCTCATTTCTCGGTGAGCTGGTGCTTTAATC
CCTTTACTTTTTCTTCCTCTAGGGAGTGATGGTTGGCATGGGACGAATTAATTCCTGCAGCCCGGGGGTA
CCGGTCGCCACCATGAACACCCCGGGAATTAACCTGATCAAGGAGGACATGCGCGTGAAGGTGCACATGG
AGGGCAACGTGAACGGCCACGCCTTCGTGATCGAGGGCGAGGGCAAGGGCAAGCCCTACGAGGGCACCCA
GACCGCCAACCTGACCGTGAAGGAGGGCGCCCCCCTGCCCTTCAGCTACGACATCCTGACCACCGCCGTG
CACTACGGCAACCGGGTGTTCACCAAGTACCCCGAGGACATCCCCGACTACTTCAAGCAGAGCTTCCCCG
AGGGCTACAGCTGGGAGCGCACCATGACCTTCGAGGACAAGGGCATCTGCACCATCCGCAGCGACATCAG
CCTGGAGGGCGACTGCTTCTTCCAGAACGTGCGCTTCAAGGGCACCAACTTCCCCCCCAACGGCCCCGTG
ATGCAGAAGAAAACCCTGAAGTGGGAGCCCAGCACCGAGAAGCTGCACGTGCGCGACGGCCTGCTGGTGG
GCAACATCAACATGGCCCTGCTGCTGGAGGGCGGCGGCCACTACCTGTGCGACTTCAAGACCACCTACAA
GGCCAAGAAGGTGGTGCAGCTGCCCGACGCCCACTTCGTGGACCACCGCATCGAGATCCTGGGCAACGAC
AGCGACTACAACAAGGTGAAGCTGTACGAGCACGCCGTGGCCCGCTACAGCCCCCTGCCCAGCCAGGTGT
GGTAATCTAGATCATAATCAGCCATACCACATTTGTAGAGGTTTTACTTGCTTTAAAAAACCTCCCACAC
CTCCCCCTGAACCTGAAACATAAAATGAATGCAATTGTTGTTGTTAACTTGTTTATTGCAGCTTATAATG
GTTACAAATAAAGCAATAGCATCACAAATTTCACAAATAAAGCATTTTTTTCACTGCATTCTAGTTGTGG
TTTGTCCAAACTCATCAATGTATCTTAAGGCGTAAATTGTAAGCGTTAATATTTTGTTAAAATTCGCGTT
AAATTTTTGTTAAATCAGCTCATTTTTTAACCAATAGGCCGAAATCGGCGGATCCTGCGGCCGCAAGGGA
AAATAGAATGAAGTGATCTCCAAAAAATAAGTACTTTTTGACTGTAAATAAAATTGTAAGGAGTAAAAAG
TACTTTTTTTTCTAAAAAAATGTAATTAAGTAAAAGTAAAAGTATTGATTTTTAATTGTACTCAAGTAAA
GTAAAAATCCCCAAAAATAATACTTAAGTACAGTAATCAAGTAAAATTACTCAAGTACTTTACACCTCTG
GTTCTTGACCCCCTACCTTCAGCAAGCCCAGCAGATCCACTAGATCTTTTGTTCCCTTTAGTGAGGGTTA
ATTGCGCGCTTGGCGTAATCATGGTCATAGCTGTTTCCTGTGTGAAATTGTTATCCGCTCACAATTCCAC
ACAACATACGAGCCGGAAGCATAAAGTGTAAAGCCTGGGGTGCCTAATGAGTGAGCTAACTCACATTAAT
TGCGTTGCGCTCACTGCCCGCTTTCCAGTCGGGAAACCTGTCGTGCCAGCTGCATTAATGAATCGGCCAA
CGCGCGGGGAGAGGCGGTTTGCGTATTGGGCGCTCTTCCGCTTCCTCGCTCACTGACTCGCTGCGCTCGG
TCGTTCGGCTGCGGCGAGCGGTATCAGCTCACTCAAAGGCGGTAATACGGTTATCCACAGAATCAGGGGA
TAACGCAGGAAAGAACATGTGAGCAAAAGGCCAGCAAAAGGCCAGGAACCGTAAAAAGGCCGCGTTGCTG
GCGTTTTTCCATAGGCTCCGCCCCCCTGACGAGCATCACAAAAATCGACGCTCAAGTCAGAGGTGGCGAA
ACCCGACAGGACTATAAAGATACCAGGCGTTTCCCCCTGGAAGCTCCCTCGTGCGCTCTCCTGTTCCGAC
CCTGCCGCTTACCGGATACCTGTCCGCCTTTCTCCCTTCGGGAAGCGTGGCGCTTTCTCATAGCTCACGC
TGTAGGTATCTCAGTTCGGTGTAGGTCGTTCGCTCCAAGCTGGGCTGTGTGCACGAACCCCCCGTTCAGC
CCGACCGCTGCGCCTTATCCGGTAACTATCGTCTTGAGTCCAACCCGGTAAGACACGACTTATCGCCACT
GGCAGCAGCCACTGGTAACAGGATTAGCAGAGCGAGGTATGTAGGCGGTGCTACAGAGTTCTTGAAGTGG
TGGCCTAACTACGGCTACACTAGAAGAACAGTATTTGGTATCTGCGCTCTGCTGAAGCCAGTTACCTTCG
GAAAAAGAGTTGGTAGCTCTTGATCCGGCAAACAAACCACCGCTGGTAGCGGTGGTTTTTTTGTTTGCAA
GCAGCAGATTACGCGCAGAAAAAAAGGATCTCAAGAAGATCCTTTGATCTTTTCTACGGGGTCTGACGCT
CAGTGGAACGAAAACTCACGTTAAGGGATTTTGGTCATGAGATTATCAAAAAGGATCTTCACCTAGATCC
TTTTAAATTAAAAATGAAGTTTTAAATCAATCTAAAGTATATATGAGTAAACTTGGTCTGACAGTTACCA
ATGCTTAATCAGTGAGGCACCTATCTCAGCGATCTGTCTATTTCGTTCATCCATAGTTGCCTGACTCCCC
GTCGTGTAGATAACTACGATACGGGAGGGCTTACCATCTGGCCCCAGTGCTGCAATGATACCGCGAGACC
CACGCTCACCGGCTCCAGATTTATCAGCAATAAACCAGCCAGCCGGAAGGGCCGAGCGCAGAAGTGGTCC
TGCAACTTTATCCGCCTCCATCCAGTCTATTAATTGTTGCCGGGAAGCTAGAGTAAGTAGTTCGCCAGTT
AATAGTTTGCGCAACGTTGTTGCCATTGCTACAGGCATCGTGGTGTCACGCTCGTCGTTTGGTATGGCTT
CATTCAGCTCCGGTTCCCAACGATCAAGGCGAGTTACATGATCCCCCATGTTGTGCAAAAAAGCGGTTAG
CTCCTTCGGTCCTCCGATCGTTGTCAGAAGTAAGTTGGCCGCAGTGTTATCACTCATGGTTATGGCAGCA
CTGCATAATTCTCTTACTGTCATGCCATCCGTAAGATGCTTTTCTGTGACTGGTGAGTACTCAACCAAGT
CATTCTGAGAATAGTGTATGCGGCGACCGAGTTGCTCTTGCCCGGCGTCAATACGGGATAATACCGCGCC
ACATAGCAGAACTTTAAAAGTGCTCATCATTGGAAAACGTTCTTCGGGGCGAAAACTCTCAAGGATCTTA
CCGCTGTTGAGATCCAGTTCGATGTAACCCACTCGTGCACCCAACTGATCTTCAGCATCTTTTACTTTCA
CCAGCGTTTCTGGGTGAGCAAAAACAGGAAGGCAAAATGCCGCAAAAAAGGGAATAAGGGCGACACGGAA
ATGTTGAATACTCATACTCTTCCTTTTTCAATATTATTGAAGCATTTATCAGGGTTATTGTCTCATGAGC
GGATACATATTTGAATGTATTTAGAAAAATAAACAAATAGGGGTTCCGCGCACATTTCCCCGAAAAGTGC
CACCTAAATTGTAAGCGTTAATATTTTGTTAA
